Addgene plasmid #104414: p-dCas9-LSD1-K661A-Hygro
Purpose: transient expression of dCas9-dLSD1 fusion protein
Depositing lab: Stephan Beck. Depositing organization: University College London.
Backbone
  Vector backbone: pMLM3705
  Backbone manufacturer: Keith Joung (Addgene plasmid # 47754)
  Backbone size w/o insert (bp): 9075
  Vector type: Mammalian Expression, CRISPR
  Selectable markers: Hygromycin
Growth in bacteria
  Bacterial resistance: Ampicillin, 100 μg/mL
  Growth temperature: 37°C
  Growth strain: DH5alpha
  Copy number: High Copy
Gene/Insert
  Gene/Insert name: dLSD1
  Species: H. sapiens (human)
  Mutation: IRATp970A0364D (Source Bioscience) has a P405H change that was reverted to the consensus. K661A
  Entrez Gene: KDM1A (a.k.a. AIMAH3, AOF2, BHC110, CPRF, KDM1, LSD1)
  Promoter: CMV promoter
  Cloning method: Gibson Cloning
Terms and licenses: Academic/Nonprofit Terms; Industry Terms: Not Available to Industry
Depositor comments: Backbone modification: added Hygromycin resistance cassette (PGK promoter and Hygromycin resistance gene from Addgene Plasmid 41721 (MSCVhygro- F-G9a), SV40 early polyadenylation signal from the pCDNA3.1 backbone of Addgene Plasmid 13820 (HDAC1 Flag). LSD1A isoform B catalytic domain (a.a. 171-852) was from LSD1 cDNA clone IRATp970A0364D (Source Bioscience). The P405H change in this cDNA clone was reverted to the consensus during Gibson assembly. K661A mutation was introduced by PCR.
How to cite: p-dCas9-LSD1-K661A-Hygro was a gift from Stephan Beck (Addgene plasmid # 104414 ; http://n2t.net/addgene:104414 ; RRID:Addgene_104414)
