[The description below was written by a language model from this plasmid's Addgene catalogue record and pLannotate feature annotations shown in this document.]
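Description:
p-dCas9-LSD1-K661A-Hygro is an 11.1 kb mammalian expression plasmid for CRISPR-based epigenome targeting, built on the pMLM3705 dCas9 backbone. It is propagated in E. coli as a high-copy plasmid through a ColE1/pUC-type origin with ampicillin resistance (AmpR). For selection in mammalian cells, the depositor added a hygromycin cassette made up of a mouse PGK promoter, the HygR gene and an SV40 polyadenylation signal. This cassette lies immediately upstream of the CMV enhancer and points in the opposite direction to the main expression unit.

The payload is one open reading frame driven by the CMV enhancer/promoter and terminated by a bGH poly(A) signal. A T7 promoter sits just upstream of the coding sequence. The frame encodes Streptococcus pyogenes Cas9, then a 3xFLAG epitope tag, then a fragment of human KDM1A (LSD1) described as the catalytic domain, residues 171–852 of isoform B. The automated annotation labels the Cas9 region "Cas9 VQR". The catalogue entry describes it as nuclease-dead dCas9 and mentions no PAM-altering mutations, so that label is probably a best-match call by the annotation tool. A P405H change in the source cDNA was reverted to the consensus during Gibson assembly, and K661A was introduced by PCR. The record calls the resulting insert "dLSD1", indicating an inactivated form of the histone demethylase.

The stated purpose is transient expression of the dCas9-dLSD1 fusion. Such a construct would plausibly serve as a catalytically dead control alongside an active dCas9-LSD1 effector, although the record does not say so. No guide RNA cassette is annotated, so guides would have to be supplied separately. The depositor and sequencing-derived records are the same length and carry the same features, differing only in their start coordinate.
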