Features (pLannotate 1.2.2; 18 found; start..end, strand, type, name):
     86..207     -  polyA_signal   SV40 poly(A) signal: SV40 polyadenylation signal
    238..1263    -  CDS            HygR: aminoglycoside phosphotransferase from E. coli; aph(4)-Ia; confers resistance to hygromycin
   1281..1780    -  promoter       PGK promoter: mouse phosphoglycerate kinase 1 promoter
   1785..2164    +  enhancer       CMV enhancer: human cytomegalovirus immediate early enhancer
   2165..2368    +  promoter       CMV promoter: human cytomegalovirus (CMV) immediate early promoter
   2410..2428    +  promoter       T7 promoter: promoter for bacteriophage T7 RNA polymerase
   2442..6545    +  CDS            Cas9 VQR: Streptococcus pyogenes Cas9 endonuclease with the D1135V/R1335Q/T1337R mutations has an altered recognition specificity for the protospacer adjacent motif (PAM) (Kleinstiver et al., 2015)
   6579..6644    +  CDS            3xFLAG: three tandem FLAG® epitope tags, followed by an enterokinase cleavage site
   6666..8711    +  CDS            KDM1A (fragment): KDM1A_HUMAN - Also known as AOF2, KDM1, KIAA0601, LSD1. Experimental evidence at protein level: Swiss-Prot protein existence level 1. Histone demethylase that can demethylate both 'Lys-4' (H3K4me) and 'Lys-9' (H3K9me) of histone H3, thereby acting as a coactivator or a corepressor, depending on the context (PubMed:15620353, PubMed:15811342, PubMed:16140033, PubMed:16079794, PubMed:16079795, PubMed:16223729). Acts by oxidizing the substrate by FAD to generate the corresponding imine that is subsequently hydrolyzed (PubMed:15620353, PubMed:15811342, PubMed:16079794, PubMed:21300290). Acts as a c
   8736..8960    +  polyA_signal   bGH poly(A) signal: bovine growth hormone polyadenylation signal
   8964..8985    +  promoter       SV40 promoter (fragment): SV40 enhancer and early promoter
   9053..9075    -  protein_bind   lac operator (fragment): The lac repressor binds to the lac operator to inhibit transcription in E. coli. This inhibition can be relieved by adding lactose or isopropyl-β-D-thiogalactopyranoside (IPTG). lac repressor encoded by lacI
   9079..9109    -  promoter       lac promoter: promoter for the E. coli lac operon
   9124..9145    -  protein_bind   CAP binding site: CAP binding activates transcription in the presence of cAMP. E. coli catabolite activator protein
   9158..9250    -  CDS            lacI (fragment): lac repressor; lacI; The lac repressor binds to the lac operator to inhibit transcription in E. coli. This inhibition can be relieved by adding lactose or isopropyl-β-D-thiogalactopyranoside (IPTG).
   9433..10021   -  rep_origin     ori: high-copy-number ColE1/pMB1/pBR322/pUC origin of replication
  10192..11052   -  CDS            AmpR: β-lactamase; bla; confers resistance to ampicillin, carbenicillin, and related antibiotics
  11053..35      -  promoter       AmpR promoter (across the origin): bla
>Addgene plasmid #104414 | p-dCas9-LSD1-K661A-Hygro | depositor full sequence | sequence record 197891 | Full Sequence
TGTATTTAGAAAAATAAACAAATAGGGGTTCCGCGCACATTTCCCCGAAAAGTGCCACCTGACGTCGACG
GGTATACAGACATGATAAGATACATTGATGAGTTTGGACAAACCACAACTAGAATGCAGTGAAAAAAATG
CTTTATTTGTGAAATTTGTGATGCTATTGCTTTATTTGTAACCATTATAAGCTGCAATAAACAAGTTGGG
GTGGGCGAAGAACTCTCGGCATCTACTCTATTCCTTTGCCCTCGGACGAGTGCTGGGGCGTCGGTTTCCA
CTATCGGCGAGTACTTCTACACAGCCATCGGTCCAGACGGCCGCGCTTCTGCGGGCGATTTGTGTACGCC
CGACAGTCCCGGCTCCGGATCGGACGATTGCGTCGCATCGACCCTGCGCCCAAGCTGCATCATCGAAATT
GCCGTCAACCAAGCTCTGATAGAGTTGGTCAAGACCAATGCGGAGCATATACGCCCGGAGCCGCGGCGAT
CCTGCAAGCTCCGGATGCCTCCGCTCGAAGTAGCGCGTCTGCTGCTCCATACAAGCCAACCACGGCCTCC
AGAAGAAGATGTTGGCGACCTCGTATTGGGAATCCCCGAACATCGCCTCGCTCCAGTCAATGACCGCTGT
TATGCGGCCATTGTCCGTCAGGACATTGTTGGAGCCGAAATCCGCGTGCACGAGGTGCCGGACTTCGGGG
CAGTCCTCGGCCCAAAGCATCAGCTCATCGAGAGCCTGCGCGACGGACGCACTGACGGTGTCGTCCATCA
CAGTTTGCCAGTGATACACATGGGGATCAGCAATCGCGCATATGAAATCACGCCATGTAGTGTATTGACC
GATTCCTTGCGGTCCGAATGGGCCGAACCCGCTCGTCTGGCTAAGATCGGCCGCAGCGATCGCATCCATG
GCCTCCGCGACCGGCTGCAGAACAGCGGGCAGTTCGGTTTCAGGCAGGTCTTGCAACGTGACACCCTGTG
CACGGCGGGAGATGCAATAGGTCAGGCTCTCGCTGAATTCCCCAATGTCAAGCACTTCCGGAATCGGGAG
CGCGGCCGATGCAAAGTGCCGATAAACATAACGATCTTTGTAGAAACCATCGGCGCAGCTATTTACCCGC
AGGACATATCCACGCCCTCCTACATCGAAGCTGAAAGCACGAGATTCTTCGCCCTCCGAGAGCTGCATCA
GGTCGGAGACGCTGTCGAACTTTTCGATCAGAAACTTCTCGACAGACGTCGCGGTGAGTTCAGGCTTTTT
CATGGTGGCGGGATGCAGGTCGAAAGGCCCGGAGATGAGGAAGAGGAGAACAGCGCGGCAGACGTGCGCT
TTTGAAGCGTGCAGAATGCCGGGCCTCCGGAGGACCTTCGGGCGCCCGCCCCGCCCCTGAGCCCGCCCCT
GAGCCCGCCCCCGGACCCACCCCTTCCCAGCCTCTGAGCCCAGAAAGCGAAGGAGCAAAGCTGCTATTGG
CCGCTGCCCCAAAGGCCTACCCGCTTCCATTGCTCAGCGGTGCTGTCCATCTGCACGAGACTAGTGAGAC
GTGCTACTTCCATTTGTCACGTCCTGCACGACGCGAGCTGCGGGGCGGGGGGGAACTTCCTGACTAGGGG
AGGAGTAGAAGGTGGCGCGAAGGGGCCACCAAAGAACGGAGCCGGTTGGCGCCTACCGGTGGATGTGGAA
TGTGTGCGAGGCCAGAGGCCACTTGTGTAGCGCCAAGTGCCCAGCGGGGCTGCTAAAGCGCATGCTCCAG
ACTGCCTTGGGAAAAGCGCCTCCCCTACCCGGTTGACATTGATTATTGACTAGTTATTAATAGTAATCAA
TTACGGGGTCATTAGTTCATAGCCCATATATGGAGTTCCGCGTTACATAACTTACGGTAAATGGCCCGCC
TGGCTGACCGCCCAACGACCCCCGCCCATTGACGTCAATAATGACGTATGTTCCCATAGTAACGCCAATA
GGGACTTTCCATTGACGTCAATGGGTGGAGTATTTACGGTAAACTGCCCACTTGGCAGTACATCAAGTGT
ATCATATGCCAAGTACGCCCCCTATTGACGTCAATGACGGTAAATGGCCCGCCTGGCATTATGCCCAGTA
CATGACCTTATGGGACTTTCCTACTTGGCAGTACATCTACGTATTAGTCATCGCTATTACCATGGTGATG
CGGTTTTGGCAGTACATCAATGGGCGTGGATAGCGGTTTGACTCACGGGGATTTCCAAGTCTCCACCCCA
TTGACGTCAATGGGAGTTTGTTTTGGCACCAAAATCAACGGGACTTTCCAAAATGTCGTAACAACTCCGC
CCCATTGACGCAAATGGGCGGTAGGCGTGTACGGTGGGAGGTCTATATAAGCAGAGCTGGTTTAGTGAAC
CGTCAGATCCGCTAGAGATCCGCGGCCGCTAATACGACTCACTATAGGGAGAGCCGCCACCATGGATAAA
AAGTATTCTATTGGTTTAGCCATCGGCACTAATTCCGTTGGATGGGCTGTCATAACCGATGAATACAAAG
TACCTTCAAAGAAATTTAAGGTGTTGGGGAACACAGACCGTCATTCGATTAAAAAGAATCTTATCGGTGC
CCTCCTATTCGATAGTGGCGAAACGGCAGAGGCGACTCGCCTGAAACGAACCGCTCGGAGAAGGTATACA
CGTCGCAAGAACCGAATATGTTACTTACAAGAAATTTTTAGCAATGAGATGGCCAAAGTTGACGATTCTT
TCTTTCACCGTTTGGAAGAGTCCTTCCTTGTCGAAGAGGACAAGAAACATGAACGGCACCCCATCTTTGG
AAACATAGTAGATGAGGTGGCATATCATGAAAAGTACCCAACGATTTATCACCTCAGAAAAAAGCTAGTT
GACTCAACTGATAAAGCGGACCTGAGGTTAATCTACTTGGCTCTTGCCCATATGATAAAGTTCCGTGGGC
ACTTTCTCATTGAGGGTGATCTAAATCCGGACAACTCGGATGTCGACAAACTGTTCATCCAGTTAGTACA
AACCTATAATCAGTTGTTTGAAGAGAACCCTATAAATGCAAGTGGCGTGGATGCGAAGGCTATTCTTAGC
GCCCGCCTCTCTAAATCCCGACGGCTAGAAAACCTGATCGCACAATTACCCGGAGAGAAGAAAAATGGGT
TGTTCGGTAACCTTATAGCGCTCTCACTAGGCCTGACACCAAATTTTAAGTCGAACTTCGACTTAGCTGA
AGATGCCAAATTGCAGCTTAGTAAGGACACGTACGATGACGATCTCGACAATCTACTGGCACAAATTGGA
GATCAGTATGCGGACTTATTTTTGGCTGCCAAAAACCTTAGCGATGCAATCCTCCTATCTGACATACTGA
GAGTTAATACTGAGATTACCAAGGCGCCGTTATCCGCTTCAATGATCAAAAGGTACGATGAACATCACCA
AGACTTGACACTTCTCAAGGCCCTAGTCCGTCAGCAACTGCCTGAGAAATATAAGGAAATATTCTTTGAT
CAGTCGAAAAACGGGTACGCAGGTTATATTGACGGCGGAGCGAGTCAAGAGGAATTCTACAAGTTTATCA
AACCCATATTAGAGAAGATGGATGGGACGGAAGAGTTGCTTGTAAAACTCAATCGCGAAGATCTACTGCG
AAAGCAGCGGACTTTCGACAACGGTAGCATTCCACATCAAATCCACTTAGGCGAATTGCATGCTATACTT
AGAAGGCAGGAGGATTTTTATCCGTTCCTCAAAGACAATCGTGAAAAGATTGAGAAAATCCTAACCTTTC
GCATACCTTACTATGTGGGACCCCTGGCCCGAGGGAACTCTCGGTTCGCATGGATGACAAGAAAGTCCGA
AGAAACGATTACTCCATGGAATTTTGAGGAAGTTGTCGATAAAGGTGCGTCAGCTCAATCGTTCATCGAG
AGGATGACCAACTTTGACAAGAATTTACCGAACGAAAAAGTATTGCCTAAGCACAGTTTACTTTACGAGT
ATTTCACAGTGTACAATGAACTCACGAAAGTTAAGTATGTCACTGAGGGCATGCGTAAACCCGCCTTTCT
AAGCGGAGAACAGAAGAAAGCAATAGTAGATCTGTTATTCAAGACCAACCGCAAAGTGACAGTTAAGCAA
TTGAAAGAGGACTACTTTAAGAAAATTGAATGCTTCGATTCTGTCGAGATCTCCGGGGTAGAAGATCGAT
TTAATGCGTCACTTGGTACGTATCATGACCTCCTAAAGATAATTAAAGATAAGGACTTCCTGGATAACGA
AGAGAATGAAGATATCTTAGAAGATATAGTGTTGACTCTTACCCTCTTTGAAGATCGGGAAATGATTGAG
GAAAGACTAAAAACATACGCTCACCTGTTCGACGATAAGGTTATGAAACAGTTAAAGAGGCGTCGCTATA
CGGGCTGGGGACGATTGTCGCGGAAACTTATCAACGGGATAAGAGACAAGCAAAGTGGTAAAACTATTCT
CGATTTTCTAAAGAGCGACGGCTTCGCCAATAGGAACTTTATGCAGCTGATCCATGATGACTCTTTAACC
TTCAAAGAGGATATACAAAAGGCACAGGTTTCCGGACAAGGGGACTCATTGCACGAACATATTGCGAATC
TTGCTGGTTCGCCAGCCATCAAAAAGGGCATACTCCAGACAGTCAAAGTAGTGGATGAGCTAGTTAAGGT
CATGGGACGTCACAAACCGGAAAACATTGTAATCGAGATGGCACGCGAAAATCAAACGACTCAGAAGGGG
CAAAAAAACAGTCGAGAGCGGATGAAGAGAATAGAAGAGGGTATTAAAGAACTGGGCAGCCAGATCTTAA
AGGAGCATCCTGTGGAAAATACCCAATTGCAGAACGAGAAACTTTACCTCTATTACCTACAAAATGGAAG
GGACATGTATGTTGATCAGGAACTGGACATAAACCGTTTATCTGATTACGACGTCGATGCCATTGTACCC
CAATCCTTTTTGAAGGACGATTCAATCGACAATAAAGTGCTTACACGCTCGGATAAGAACCGAGGGAAAA
GTGACAATGTTCCAAGCGAGGAAGTCGTAAAGAAAATGAAGAACTATTGGCGGCAGCTCCTAAATGCGAA
ACTGATAACGCAAAGAAAGTTCGATAACTTAACTAAAGCTGAGAGGGGTGGCTTGTCTGAACTTGACAAG
GCCGGATTTATTAAACGTCAGCTCGTGGAAACCCGCCAAATCACAAAGCATGTTGCACAGATACTAGATT
CCCGAATGAATACGAAATACGACGAGAACGATAAGCTGATTCGGGAAGTCAAAGTAATCACTTTAAAGTC
AAAATTGGTGTCGGACTTCAGAAAGGATTTTCAATTCTATAAAGTTAGGGAGATAAATAACTACCACCAT
GCGCACGACGCTTATCTTAATGCCGTCGTAGGGACCGCACTCATTAAGAAATACCCGAAGCTAGAAAGTG
AGTTTGTGTATGGTGATTACAAAGTTTATGACGTCCGTAAGATGATCGCGAAAAGCGAACAGGAGATAGG
CAAGGCTACAGCCAAATACTTCTTTTATTCTAACATTATGAATTTCTTTAAGACGGAAATCACTCTGGCA
AACGGAGAGATACGCAAACGACCTTTAATTGAAACCAATGGGGAGACAGGTGAAATCGTATGGGATAAGG
GCCGGGACTTCGCGACGGTGAGAAAAGTTTTGTCCATGCCCCAAGTCAACATAGTAAAGAAAACTGAGGT
GCAGACCGGAGGGTTTTCAAAGGAATCGATTCTTCCAAAAAGGAATAGTGATAAGCTCATCGCTCGTAAA
AAGGACTGGGACCCGAAAAAGTACGGTGGCTTCGATAGCCCTACAGTTGCCTATTCTGTCCTAGTAGTGG
CAAAAGTTGAGAAGGGAAAATCCAAGAAACTGAAGTCAGTCAAAGAATTATTGGGGATAACGATTATGGA
GCGCTCGTCTTTTGAAAAGAACCCCATCGACTTCCTTGAGGCGAAAGGTTACAAGGAAGTAAAAAAGGAT
CTCATAATTAAACTACCAAAGTATAGTCTGTTTGAGTTAGAAAATGGCCGAAAACGGATGTTGGCTAGCG
CCGGAGAGCTTCAAAAGGGGAACGAACTCGCACTACCGTCTAAATACGTGAATTTCCTGTATTTAGCGTC
CCATTACGAGAAGTTGAAAGGTTCACCTGAAGATAACGAACAGAAGCAACTTTTTGTTGAGCAGCACAAA
CATTATCTCGACGAAATCATAGAGCAAATTTCGGAATTCAGTAAGAGAGTCATCCTAGCTGATGCCAATC
TGGACAAAGTATTAAGCGCATACAACAAGCACAGGGATAAACCCATACGTGAGCAGGCGGAAAATATTAT
CCATTTGTTTACTCTTACCAACCTCGGCGCTCCAGCCGCATTCAAGTATTTTGACACAACGATAGATCGC
AAACGATACACTTCTACCAAGGAGGTGCTAGACGCGACACTGATTCACCAATCCATCACGGGATTATATG
AAACTCGGATAGATTTGTCACAGCTTGGGGGTGACGGATCCCCCAAGAAGAAGAGGAAAGTCTCGAGCGA
CTACAAAGACCATGACGGTGATTATAAAGATCATGACATCGATTACAAGGATGACGATGACAAGGCTGCA
GGAGGCGGAGGTAGCCCATCGGGTGTGGAGGGCGCAGCTTTCCAGAGCCGACTTCCTCATGACCGGATGA
CTTCTCAAGAAGCAGCCTGTTTTCCAGATATTATCAGTGGACCACAACAGACCCAGAAGGTTTTTCTTTT
CATTAGAAACCGCACACTGCAGTTGTGGTTGGATAATCCAAAGATTCAGCTGACATTTGAGGCTACTCTC
CAACAATTAGAAGCACCTTATAACAGTGATACTGTGCTTGTCCACCGAGTTCACAGTTATTTAGAGCGTC
ATGGTCTTATCAACTTCGGCATCTATAAGAGGATAAAACCCCTACCAACTAAAAAGACAGGAAAGGTAAT
TATTATAGGCTCTGGGGTCTCAGGCTTGGCAGCAGCTCGACAGTTACAAAGTTTTGGAATGGATGTCACA
CTTTTGGAAGCCAGGGATCGTGTGGGTGGACGAGTTGCCACATTTCGCAAAGGAAACTATGTAGCTGATC
TTGGAGCCATGGTGGTAACAGGTCTTGGAGGGAATCCTATGGCTGTGGTCAGCAAACAAGTAAATATGGA
ACTGGCCAAGATCAAGCAAAAATGCCCACTTTATGAAGCCAACGGACAAGCTGTTCCTAAAGAGAAAGAT
GAAATGGTAGAGCAAGAGTTTAACCGGTTGCTAGAAGCTACATCTTACCTTAGTCATCAACTAGACTTCA
ATGTCCTCAATAATAAGCCTGTGTCCCTTGGCCAGGCATTGGAAGTTGTCATTCAGTTACAAGAGAAGCA
TGTCAAAGATGAGCAGATTGAACATTGGAAGAAGATAGTGAAAACTCAGGAAGAATTGAAAGAACTTCTT
AATAAGATGGTAAATTTGAAAGAGAAAATTAAAGAACTCCATCAGCAATACAAAGAAGCATCTGAAGTAA
AGCCACCCAGAGATATTACTGCCGAGTTCTTAGTGAAAAGCAAACACAGGGATCTGACCGCCCTATGCAA
GGAATATGATGAATTAGCTGAAACACAAGGAAAGCTAGAAGAAAAACTTCAGGAGTTGGAAGCGAATCCC
CCAAGTGATGTATATCTCTCATCAAGAGACAGACAAATACTTGATTGGCATTTTGCAAATCTTGAATTTG
CTAATGCCACACCTCTCTCAACTCTCTCCCTTAAGCACTGGGATCAGGATGATGACTTTGAGTTCACTGG
CAGCCACCTGACAGTAAGGAATGGCTACTCGTGTGTGCCTGTGGCTTTAGCAGAAGGCCTAGACATTAAA
CTGAATACAGCAGTGCGACAGGTTCGCTACACGGCTTCAGGATGTGAAGTGATAGCTGTGAATACCCGCT
CCACGAGTCAAACCTTTATTTATAAATGCGACGCAGTTCTCTGTACCCTTCCCCTGGGTGTGCTGAAGCA
GCAGCCACCAGCCGTTCAGTTTGTGCCACCTCTCCCTGAGTGGAAAACATCTGCAGTCCAAAGGATGGGA
TTTGGCAACCTTAACGCAGTGGTGTTGTGTTTTGATCGGGTGTTCTGGGATCCAAGTGTCAATTTGTTCG
GGCATGTTGGCAGTACGACTGCCAGCAGGGGTGAGCTCTTCCTCTTCTGGAACCTCTATAAAGCTCCAAT
ACTGTTGGCACTAGTGGCAGGAGAAGCTGCTGGTATCATGGAAAACATAAGTGACGATGTGATTGTTGGC
CGATGCCTGGCCATTCTCAAAGGGATTTTTGGTAGCAGTGCAGTACCTCAGCCCAAAGAAACTGTGGTGT
CTCGTTGGCGTGCTGATCCCTGGGCTCGGGGCTCTTATTCCTATGTTGCTGCAGGATCATCTGGAAATGA
CTATGATTTAATGGCTCAGCCAATCACTCCTGGCCCCTCGATTCCAGGTGCCCCACAGCCGATTCCACGA
CTCTTCTTTGCGGGAGAACATACGATCCGTAACTACCCAGCCACAGTGCATGGTGCTCTGCTGAGTGGGC
TGCGAGAAGCGGGAAGAATTGCAGACCAGTTTTTGGGGGCCATGTATACGCTGCCTCGCCAGGCCACACC
AGGTGTTCCTGCACAGCAGTCCCCAAGCATGTGAAAACCCGCTGATCAGCCTCGACTGTGCCTTCTAGTT
GCCAGCCATCTGTTGTTTGCCCCTCCCCCGTGCCTTCCTTGACCCTGGAAGGTGCCACTCCCACTGTCCT
TTCCTAATAAAATGAGGAAATTGCATCGCATTGTCTGAGTAGGTGTCATTCTATTCTGGGGGGTGGGGTG
GGGCAGGACAGCAAGGGGGAGGATTGGGAAGACAATAGCAGGCATGCTGGGGATGCGGTGGGCTCTATGG
CTTCTGAGGCGGAAAGAACCAGCTGGGGCTCGATACCGTCGACCTCTAGCTAGAGCTTGGCGTAATCATG
GTCATAGCTGTTTCCTGTGTGAAATTGTTATCCGCTCACAATTCCACACAACATACGAGCCGGAAGCATA
AAGTGTAAAGCCTAGGGTGCCTAATGAGTGAGCTAACTCACATTAATTGCGTTGCGCTCACTGCCCGCTT
TCCAGTCGGGAAACCTGTCGTGCCAGCTGCATTAATGAATCGGCCAACGCGCGGGGAGAGGCGGTTTGCG
TATTGGGCGCTCTTCCGCTTCCTCGCTCACTGACTCGCTGCGCTCGGTCGTTCGGCTGCGGCGAGCGGTA
TCAGCTCACTCAAAGGCGGTAATACGGTTATCCACAGAATCAGGGGATAACGCAGGAAAGAACATGTGAG
CAAAAGGCCAGCAAAAGGCCAGGAACCGTAAAAAGGCCGCGTTGCTGGCGTTTTTCCATAGGCTCCGCCC
CCCTGACGAGCATCACAAAAATCGACGCTCAAGTCAGAGGTGGCGAAACCCGACAGGACTATAAAGATAC
CAGGCGTTTCCCCCTGGAAGCTCCCTCGTGCGCTCTCCTGTTCCGACCCTGCCGCTTACCGGATACCTGT
CCGCCTTTCTCCCTTCGGGAAGCGTGGCGCTTTCTCAATGCTCACGCTGTAGGTATCTCAGTTCGGTGTA
GGTCGTTCGCTCCAAGCTGGGCTGTGTGCACGAACCCCCCGTTCAGCCCGACCGCTGCGCCTTATCCGGT
AACTATCGTCTTGAGTCCAACCCGGTAAGACACGACTTATCGCCACTGGCAGCAGCCACTGGTAACAGGA
TTAGCAGAGCGAGGTATGTAGGCGGTGCTACAGAGTTCTTGAAGTGGTGGCCTAACTACGGCTACACTAG
AAGGACAGTATTTGGTATCTGCGCTCTGCTGAAGCCAGTTACCTTCGGAAAAAGAGTTGGTAGCTCTTGA
TCCGGCAAACAAACCACCGCTGGTAGCGGTGGTTTTTTTGTTTGCAAGCAGCAGATTACGCGCAGAAAAA
AAGGATCTCAAGAAGATCCTTTGATCTTTTCTACGGGGTCTGACGCTCAGTGGAACGAAAACTCACGTTA
AGGGATTTTGGTCATGAGATTATCAAAAAGGATCTTCACCTAGATCCTTTTAAATTAAAAATGAAGTTTT
AAATCAATCTAAAGTATATATGAGTAAACTTGGTCTGACAGTTACCAATGCTTAATCAGTGAGGCACCTA
TCTCAGCGATCTGTCTATTTCGTTCATCCATAGTTGCCTGACTCCCCGTCGTGTAGATAACTACGATACG
GGAGGGCTTACCATCTGGCCCCAGTGCTGCAATGATACCGCGAGACCCACGCTCACCGGCTCCAGATTTA
TCAGCAATAAACCAGCCAGCCGGAAGGGCCGAGCGCAGAAGTGGTCCTGCAACTTTATCCGCCTCCATCC
AGTCTATTAATTGTTGCCGGGAAGCTAGAGTAAGTAGTTCGCCAGTTAATAGTTTGCGCAACGTTGTTGC
CATTGCTACAGGCATCGTGGTGTCACGCTCGTCGTTTGGTATGGCTTCATTCAGCTCCGGTTCCCAACGA
TCAAGGCGAGTTACATGATCCCCCATGTTGTGCAAAAAAGCGGTTAGCTCCTTCGGTCCTCCGATCGTTG
TCAGAAGTAAGTTGGCCGCAGTGTTATCACTCATGGTTATGGCAGCACTGCATAATTCTCTTACTGTCAT
GCCATCCGTAAGATGCTTTTCTGTGACTGGTGAGTACTCAACCAAGTCATTCTGAGAATAGTGTATGCGG
CGACCGAGTTGCTCTTGCCCGGCGTCAATACGGGATAATACCGCGCCACATAGCAGAACTTTAAAAGTGC
TCATCATTGGAAAACGTTCTTCGGGGCGAAAACTCTCAAGGATCTTACCGCTGTTGAGATCCAGTTCGAT
GTAACCCACTCGTGCACCCAACTGATCTTCAGCATCTTTTACTTTCACCAGCGTTTCTGGGTGAGCAAAA
ACAGGAAGGCAAAATGCCGCAAAAAAGGGAATAAGGGCGACACGGAAATGTTGAATACTCATACTCTTCC
TTTTTCAATATTATTGAAGCATTTATCAGGGTTATTGTCTCATGAGCGGATACATATTTGAA
