Features (pLannotate 1.2.2; 18 found; start..end, strand, type, name):
    147..646     -  promoter       PGK promoter: mouse phosphoglycerate kinase 1 promoter
    651..1030    +  enhancer       CMV enhancer: human cytomegalovirus immediate early enhancer
   1031..1234    +  promoter       CMV promoter: human cytomegalovirus (CMV) immediate early promoter
   1276..1294    +  promoter       T7 promoter: promoter for bacteriophage T7 RNA polymerase
   1308..5411    +  CDS            Cas9 VQR: Streptococcus pyogenes Cas9 endonuclease with the D1135V/R1335Q/T1337R mutations has an altered recognition specificity for the protospacer adjacent motif (PAM) (Kleinstiver et al., 2015)
   5445..5510    +  CDS            3xFLAG: three tandem FLAG® epitope tags, followed by an enterokinase cleavage site
   5532..7577    +  CDS            KDM1A (fragment): KDM1A_HUMAN - Also known as AOF2, KDM1, KIAA0601, LSD1. Experimental evidence at protein level: Swiss-Prot protein existence level 1. Histone demethylase that can demethylate both 'Lys-4' (H3K4me) and 'Lys-9' (H3K9me) of histone H3, thereby acting as a coactivator or a corepressor, depending on the context (PubMed:15620353, PubMed:15811342, PubMed:16140033, PubMed:16079794, PubMed:16079795, PubMed:16223729). Acts by oxidizing the substrate by FAD to generate the corresponding imine that is subsequently hydrolyzed (PubMed:15620353, PubMed:15811342, PubMed:16079794, PubMed:21300290). Acts as a c
   7602..7826    +  polyA_signal   bGH poly(A) signal: bovine growth hormone polyadenylation signal
   7830..7851    +  promoter       SV40 promoter (fragment): SV40 enhancer and early promoter
   7919..7941    -  protein_bind   lac operator (fragment): The lac repressor binds to the lac operator to inhibit transcription in E. coli. This inhibition can be relieved by adding lactose or isopropyl-β-D-thiogalactopyranoside (IPTG). lac repressor encoded by lacI
   7945..7975    -  promoter       lac promoter: promoter for the E. coli lac operon
   7990..8011    -  protein_bind   CAP binding site: CAP binding activates transcription in the presence of cAMP. E. coli catabolite activator protein
   8024..8116    -  CDS            lacI (fragment): lac repressor; lacI; The lac repressor binds to the lac operator to inhibit transcription in E. coli. This inhibition can be relieved by adding lactose or isopropyl-β-D-thiogalactopyranoside (IPTG).
   8299..8887    -  rep_origin     ori: high-copy-number ColE1/pMB1/pBR322/pUC origin of replication
   9058..9918    -  CDS            AmpR: β-lactamase; bla; confers resistance to ampicillin, carbenicillin, and related antibiotics
   9919..10023   -  promoter       AmpR promoter: bla
  10074..10195   -  polyA_signal   SV40 poly(A) signal: SV40 polyadenylation signal
  10226..129     -  CDS            HygR (across the origin): aminoglycoside phosphotransferase from E. coli; aph(4)-Ia; confers resistance to hygromycin
>Addgene plasmid #104414 | p-dCas9-LSD1-K661A-Hygro | addgene full sequence | sequence record 204405 | Addgene NGS Result
CCCTCCTACATCGAAGCTGAAAGCACGAGATTCTTCGCCCTCCGAGAGCTGCATCAGGTCGGAGACGCTG
TCGAACTTTTCGATCAGAAACTTCTCGACAGACGTCGCGGTGAGTTCAGGCTTTTTCATGGTGGCGGGAT
GCAGGTCGAAAGGCCCGGAGATGAGGAAGAGGAGAACAGCGCGGCAGACGTGCGCTTTTGAAGCGTGCAG
AATGCCGGGCCTCCGGAGGACCTTCGGGCGCCCGCCCCGCCCCTGAGCCCGCCCCTGAGCCCGCCCCCGG
ACCCACCCCTTCCCAGCCTCTGAGCCCAGAAAGCGAAGGAGCAAAGCTGCTATTGGCCGCTGCCCCAAAG
GCCTACCCGCTTCCATTGCTCAGCGGTGCTGTCCATCTGCACGAGACTAGTGAGACGTGCTACTTCCATT
TGTCACGTCCTGCACGACGCGAGCTGCGGGGCGGGGGGGAACTTCCTGACTAGGGGAGGAGTAGAAGGTG
GCGCGAAGGGGCCACCAAAGAACGGAGCCGGTTGGCGCCTACCGGTGGATGTGGAATGTGTGCGAGGCCA
GAGGCCACTTGTGTAGCGCCAAGTGCCCAGCGGGGCTGCTAAAGCGCATGCTCCAGACTGCCTTGGGAAA
AGCGCCTCCCCTACCCGGTTGACATTGATTATTGACTAGTTATTAATAGTAATCAATTACGGGGTCATTA
GTTCATAGCCCATATATGGAGTTCCGCGTTACATAACTTACGGTAAATGGCCCGCCTGGCTGACCGCCCA
ACGACCCCCGCCCATTGACGTCAATAATGACGTATGTTCCCATAGTAACGCCAATAGGGACTTTCCATTG
ACGTCAATGGGTGGAGTATTTACGGTAAACTGCCCACTTGGCAGTACATCAAGTGTATCATATGCCAAGT
ACGCCCCCTATTGACGTCAATGACGGTAAATGGCCCGCCTGGCATTATGCCCAGTACATGACCTTATGGG
ACTTTCCTACTTGGCAGTACATCTACGTATTAGTCATCGCTATTACCATGGTGATGCGGTTTTGGCAGTA
CATCAATGGGCGTGGATAGCGGTTTGACTCACGGGGATTTCCAAGTCTCCACCCCATTGACGTCAATGGG
AGTTTGTTTTGGCACCAAAATCAACGGGACTTTCCAAAATGTCGTAACAACTCCGCCCCATTGACGCAAA
TGGGCGGTAGGCGTGTACGGTGGGAGGTCTATATAAGCAGAGCTGGTTTAGTGAACCGTCAGATCCGCTA
GAGATCCGCGGCCGCTAATACGACTCACTATAGGGAGAGCCGCCACCATGGATAAAAAGTATTCTATTGG
TTTAGCCATCGGCACTAATTCCGTTGGATGGGCTGTCATAACCGATGAATACAAAGTACCTTCAAAGAAA
TTTAAGGTGTTGGGGAACACAGACCGTCATTCGATTAAAAAGAATCTTATCGGTGCCCTCCTATTCGATA
GTGGCGAAACGGCAGAGGCGACTCGCCTGAAACGAACCGCTCGGAGAAGGTATACACGTCGCAAGAACCG
AATATGTTACTTACAAGAAATTTTTAGCAATGAGATGGCCAAAGTTGACGATTCTTTCTTTCACCGTTTG
GAAGAGTCCTTCCTTGTCGAAGAGGACAAGAAACATGAACGGCACCCCATCTTTGGAAACATAGTAGATG
AGGTGGCATATCATGAAAAGTACCCAACGATTTATCACCTCAGAAAAAAGCTAGTTGACTCAACTGATAA
AGCGGACCTGAGGTTAATCTACTTGGCTCTTGCCCATATGATAAAGTTCCGTGGGCACTTTCTCATTGAG
GGTGATCTAAATCCGGACAACTCGGATGTCGACAAACTGTTCATCCAGTTAGTACAAACCTATAATCAGT
TGTTTGAAGAGAACCCTATAAATGCAAGTGGCGTGGATGCGAAGGCTATTCTTAGCGCCCGCCTCTCTAA
ATCCCGACGGCTAGAAAACCTGATCGCACAATTACCCGGAGAGAAGAAAAATGGGTTGTTCGGTAACCTT
ATAGCGCTCTCACTAGGCCTGACACCAAATTTTAAGTCGAACTTCGACTTAGCTGAAGATGCCAAATTGC
AGCTTAGTAAGGACACGTACGATGACGATCTCGACAATCTACTGGCACAAATTGGAGATCAGTATGCGGA
CTTATTTTTGGCTGCCAAAAACCTTAGCGATGCAATCCTCCTATCTGACATACTGAGAGTTAATACTGAG
ATTACCAAGGCGCCGTTATCCGCTTCAATGATCAAAAGGTACGATGAACATCACCAAGACTTGACACTTC
TCAAGGCCCTAGTCCGTCAGCAACTGCCTGAGAAATATAAGGAAATATTCTTTGATCAGTCGAAAAACGG
GTACGCAGGTTATATTGACGGCGGAGCGAGTCAAGAGGAATTCTACAAGTTTATCAAACCCATATTAGAG
AAGATGGATGGGACGGAAGAGTTGCTTGTAAAACTCAATCGCGAAGATCTACTGCGAAAGCAGCGGACTT
TCGACAACGGTAGCATTCCACATCAAATCCACTTAGGCGAATTGCATGCTATACTTAGAAGGCAGGAGGA
TTTTTATCCGTTCCTCAAAGACAATCGTGAAAAGATTGAGAAAATCCTAACCTTTCGCATACCTTACTAT
GTGGGACCCCTGGCCCGAGGGAACTCTCGGTTCGCATGGATGACAAGAAAGTCCGAAGAAACGATTACTC
CATGGAATTTTGAGGAAGTTGTCGATAAAGGTGCGTCAGCTCAATCGTTCATCGAGAGGATGACCAACTT
TGACAAGAATTTACCGAACGAAAAAGTATTGCCTAAGCACAGTTTACTTTACGAGTATTTCACAGTGTAC
AATGAACTCACGAAAGTTAAGTATGTCACTGAGGGCATGCGTAAACCCGCCTTTCTAAGCGGAGAACAGA
AGAAAGCAATAGTAGATCTGTTATTCAAGACCAACCGCAAAGTGACAGTTAAGCAATTGAAAGAGGACTA
CTTTAAGAAAATTGAATGCTTCGATTCTGTCGAGATCTCCGGGGTAGAAGATCGATTTAATGCGTCACTT
GGTACGTATCATGACCTCCTAAAGATAATTAAAGATAAGGACTTCCTGGATAACGAAGAGAATGAAGATA
TCTTAGAAGATATAGTGTTGACTCTTACCCTCTTTGAAGATCGGGAAATGATTGAGGAAAGACTAAAAAC
ATACGCTCACCTGTTCGACGATAAGGTTATGAAACAGTTAAAGAGGCGTCGCTATACGGGCTGGGGACGA
TTGTCGCGGAAACTTATCAACGGGATAAGAGACAAGCAAAGTGGTAAAACTATTCTCGATTTTCTAAAGA
GCGACGGCTTCGCCAATAGGAACTTTATGCAGCTGATCCATGATGACTCTTTAACCTTCAAAGAGGATAT
ACAAAAGGCACAGGTTTCCGGACAAGGGGACTCATTGCACGAACATATTGCGAATCTTGCTGGTTCGCCA
GCCATCAAAAAGGGCATACTCCAGACAGTCAAAGTAGTGGATGAGCTAGTTAAGGTCATGGGACGTCACA
AACCGGAAAACATTGTAATCGAGATGGCACGCGAAAATCAAACGACTCAGAAGGGGCAAAAAAACAGTCG
AGAGCGGATGAAGAGAATAGAAGAGGGTATTAAAGAACTGGGCAGCCAGATCTTAAAGGAGCATCCTGTG
GAAAATACCCAATTGCAGAACGAGAAACTTTACCTCTATTACCTACAAAATGGAAGGGACATGTATGTTG
ATCAGGAACTGGACATAAACCGTTTATCTGATTACGACGTCGATGCCATTGTACCCCAATCCTTTTTGAA
GGACGATTCAATCGACAATAAAGTGCTTACACGCTCGGATAAGAACCGAGGGAAAAGTGACAATGTTCCA
AGCGAGGAAGTCGTAAAGAAAATGAAGAACTATTGGCGGCAGCTCCTAAATGCGAAACTGATAACGCAAA
GAAAGTTCGATAACTTAACTAAAGCTGAGAGGGGTGGCTTGTCTGAACTTGACAAGGCCGGATTTATTAA
ACGTCAGCTCGTGGAAACCCGCCAAATCACAAAGCATGTTGCACAGATACTAGATTCCCGAATGAATACG
AAATACGACGAGAACGATAAGCTGATTCGGGAAGTCAAAGTAATCACTTTAAAGTCAAAATTGGTGTCGG
ACTTCAGAAAGGATTTTCAATTCTATAAAGTTAGGGAGATAAATAACTACCACCATGCGCACGACGCTTA
TCTTAATGCCGTCGTAGGGACCGCACTCATTAAGAAATACCCGAAGCTAGAAAGTGAGTTTGTGTATGGT
GATTACAAAGTTTATGACGTCCGTAAGATGATCGCGAAAAGCGAACAGGAGATAGGCAAGGCTACAGCCA
AATACTTCTTTTATTCTAACATTATGAATTTCTTTAAGACGGAAATCACTCTGGCAAACGGAGAGATACG
CAAACGACCTTTAATTGAAACCAATGGGGAGACAGGTGAAATCGTATGGGATAAGGGCCGGGACTTCGCG
ACGGTGAGAAAAGTTTTGTCCATGCCCCAAGTCAACATAGTAAAGAAAACTGAGGTGCAGACCGGAGGGT
TTTCAAAGGAATCGATTCTTCCAAAAAGGAATAGTGATAAGCTCATCGCTCGTAAAAAGGACTGGGACCC
GAAAAAGTACGGTGGCTTCGATAGCCCTACAGTTGCCTATTCTGTCCTAGTAGTGGCAAAAGTTGAGAAG
GGAAAATCCAAGAAACTGAAGTCAGTCAAAGAATTATTGGGGATAACGATTATGGAGCGCTCGTCTTTTG
AAAAGAACCCCATCGACTTCCTTGAGGCGAAAGGTTACAAGGAAGTAAAAAAGGATCTCATAATTAAACT
ACCAAAGTATAGTCTGTTTGAGTTAGAAAATGGCCGAAAACGGATGTTGGCTAGCGCCGGAGAGCTTCAA
AAGGGGAACGAACTCGCACTACCGTCTAAATACGTGAATTTCCTGTATTTAGCGTCCCATTACGAGAAGT
TGAAAGGTTCACCTGAAGATAACGAACAGAAGCAACTTTTTGTTGAGCAGCACAAACATTATCTCGACGA
AATCATAGAGCAAATTTCGGAATTCAGTAAGAGAGTCATCCTAGCTGATGCCAATCTGGACAAAGTATTA
AGCGCATACAACAAGCACAGGGATAAACCCATACGTGAGCAGGCGGAAAATATTATCCATTTGTTTACTC
TTACCAACCTCGGCGCTCCAGCCGCATTCAAGTATTTTGACACAACGATAGATCGCAAACGATACACTTC
TACCAAGGAGGTGCTAGACGCGACACTGATTCACCAATCCATCACGGGATTATATGAAACTCGGATAGAT
TTGTCACAGCTTGGGGGTGACGGATCCCCCAAGAAGAAGAGGAAAGTCTCGAGCGACTACAAAGACCATG
ACGGTGATTATAAAGATCATGACATCGATTACAAGGATGACGATGACAAGGCTGCAGGAGGCGGAGGTAG
CCCATCGGGTGTGGAGGGCGCAGCTTTCCAGAGCCGACTTCCTCATGACCGGATGACTTCTCAAGAAGCA
GCCTGTTTTCCAGATATTATCAGTGGACCACAACAGACCCAGAAGGTTTTTCTTTTCATTAGAAACCGCA
CACTGCAGTTGTGGTTGGATAATCCAAAGATTCAGCTGACATTTGAGGCTACTCTCCAACAATTAGAAGC
ACCTTATAACAGTGATACTGTGCTTGTCCACCGAGTTCACAGTTATTTAGAGCGTCATGGTCTTATCAAC
TTCGGCATCTATAAGAGGATAAAACCCCTACCAACTAAAAAGACAGGAAAGGTAATTATTATAGGCTCTG
GGGTCTCAGGCTTGGCAGCAGCTCGACAGTTACAAAGTTTTGGAATGGATGTCACACTTTTGGAAGCCAG
GGATCGTGTGGGTGGACGAGTTGCCACATTTCGCAAAGGAAACTATGTAGCTGATCTTGGAGCCATGGTG
GTAACAGGTCTTGGAGGGAATCCTATGGCTGTGGTCAGCAAACAAGTAAATATGGAACTGGCCAAGATCA
AGCAAAAATGCCCACTTTATGAAGCCAACGGACAAGCTGTTCCTAAAGAGAAAGATGAAATGGTAGAGCA
AGAGTTTAACCGGTTGCTAGAAGCTACATCTTACCTTAGTCATCAACTAGACTTCAATGTCCTCAATAAT
AAGCCTGTGTCCCTTGGCCAGGCATTGGAAGTTGTCATTCAGTTACAAGAGAAGCATGTCAAAGATGAGC
AGATTGAACATTGGAAGAAGATAGTGAAAACTCAGGAAGAATTGAAAGAACTTCTTAATAAGATGGTAAA
TTTGAAAGAGAAAATTAAAGAACTCCATCAGCAATACAAAGAAGCATCTGAAGTAAAGCCACCCAGAGAT
ATTACTGCCGAGTTCTTAGTGAAAAGCAAACACAGGGATCTGACCGCCCTATGCAAGGAATATGATGAAT
TAGCTGAAACACAAGGAAAGCTAGAAGAAAAACTTCAGGAGTTGGAAGCGAATCCCCCAAGTGATGTATA
TCTCTCATCAAGAGACAGACAAATACTTGATTGGCATTTTGCAAATCTTGAATTTGCTAATGCCACACCT
CTCTCAACTCTCTCCCTTAAGCACTGGGATCAGGATGATGACTTTGAGTTCACTGGCAGCCACCTGACAG
TAAGGAATGGCTACTCGTGTGTGCCTGTGGCTTTAGCAGAAGGCCTAGACATTAAACTGAATACAGCAGT
GCGACAGGTTCGCTACACGGCTTCAGGATGTGAAGTGATAGCTGTGAATACCCGCTCCACGAGTCAAACC
TTTATTTATAAATGCGACGCAGTTCTCTGTACCCTTCCCCTGGGTGTGCTGAAGCAGCAGCCACCAGCCG
TTCAGTTTGTGCCACCTCTCCCTGAGTGGAAAACATCTGCAGTCCAAAGGATGGGATTTGGCAACCTTAA
CGCAGTGGTGTTGTGTTTTGATCGGGTGTTCTGGGATCCAAGTGTCAATTTGTTCGGGCATGTTGGCAGT
ACGACTGCCAGCAGGGGTGAGCTCTTCCTCTTCTGGAACCTCTATAAAGCTCCAATACTGTTGGCACTAG
TGGCAGGAGAAGCTGCTGGTATCATGGAAAACATAAGTGACGATGTGATTGTTGGCCGATGCCTGGCCAT
TCTCAAAGGGATTTTTGGTAGCAGTGCAGTACCTCAGCCCAAAGAAACTGTGGTGTCTCGTTGGCGTGCT
GATCCCTGGGCTCGGGGCTCTTATTCCTATGTTGCTGCAGGATCATCTGGAAATGACTATGATTTAATGG
CTCAGCCAATCACTCCTGGCCCCTCGATTCCAGGTGCCCCACAGCCGATTCCACGACTCTTCTTTGCGGG
AGAACATACGATCCGTAACTACCCAGCCACAGTGCATGGTGCTCTGCTGAGTGGGCTGCGAGAAGCGGGA
AGAATTGCAGACCAGTTTTTGGGGGCCATGTATACGCTGCCTCGCCAGGCCACACCAGGTGTTCCTGCAC
AGCAGTCCCCAAGCATGTGAAAACCCGCTGATCAGCCTCGACTGTGCCTTCTAGTTGCCAGCCATCTGTT
GTTTGCCCCTCCCCCGTGCCTTCCTTGACCCTGGAAGGTGCCACTCCCACTGTCCTTTCCTAATAAAATG
AGGAAATTGCATCGCATTGTCTGAGTAGGTGTCATTCTATTCTGGGGGGTGGGGTGGGGCAGGACAGCAA
GGGGGAGGATTGGGAAGACAATAGCAGGCATGCTGGGGATGCGGTGGGCTCTATGGCTTCTGAGGCGGAA
AGAACCAGCTGGGGCTCGATACCGTCGACCTCTAGCTAGAGCTTGGCGTAATCATGGTCATAGCTGTTTC
CTGTGTGAAATTGTTATCCGCTCACAATTCCACACAACATACGAGCCGGAAGCATAAAGTGTAAAGCCTA
GGGTGCCTAATGAGTGAGCTAACTCACATTAATTGCGTTGCGCTCACTGCCCGCTTTCCAGTCGGGAAAC
CTGTCGTGCCAGCTGCATTAATGAATCGGCCAACGCGCGGGGAGAGGCGGTTTGCGTATTGGGCGCTCTT
CCGCTTCCTCGCTCACTGACTCGCTGCGCTCGGTCGTTCGGCTGCGGCGAGCGGTATCAGCTCACTCAAA
GGCGGTAATACGGTTATCCACAGAATCAGGGGATAACGCAGGAAAGAACATGTGAGCAAAAGGCCAGCAA
AAGGCCAGGAACCGTAAAAAGGCCGCGTTGCTGGCGTTTTTCCATAGGCTCCGCCCCCCTGACGAGCATC
ACAAAAATCGACGCTCAAGTCAGAGGTGGCGAAACCCGACAGGACTATAAAGATACCAGGCGTTTCCCCC
TGGAAGCTCCCTCGTGCGCTCTCCTGTTCCGACCCTGCCGCTTACCGGATACCTGTCCGCCTTTCTCCCT
TCGGGAAGCGTGGCGCTTTCTCATAGCTCACGCTGTAGGTATCTCAGTTCGGTGTAGGTCGTTCGCTCCA
AGCTGGGCTGTGTGCACGAACCCCCCGTTCAGCCCGACCGCTGCGCCTTATCCGGTAACTATCGTCTTGA
GTCCAACCCGGTAAGACACGACTTATCGCCACTGGCAGCAGCCACTGGTAACAGGATTAGCAGAGCGAGG
TATGTAGGCGGTGCTACAGAGTTCTTGAAGTGGTGGCCTAACTACGGCTACACTAGAAGAACAGTATTTG
GTATCTGCGCTCTGCTGAAGCCAGTTACCTTCGGAAAAAGAGTTGGTAGCTCTTGATCCGGCAAACAAAC
CACCGCTGGTAGCGGTGGTTTTTTTGTTTGCAAGCAGCAGATTACGCGCAGAAAAAAAGGATCTCAAGAA
GATCCTTTGATCTTTTCTACGGGGTCTGACGCTCAGTGGAACGAAAACTCACGTTAAGGGATTTTGGTCA
TGAGATTATCAAAAAGGATCTTCACCTAGATCCTTTTAAATTAAAAATGAAGTTTTAAATCAATCTAAAG
TATATATGAGTAAACTTGGTCTGACAGTTACCAATGCTTAATCAGTGAGGCACCTATCTCAGCGATCTGT
CTATTTCGTTCATCCATAGTTGCCTGACTCCCCGTCGTGTAGATAACTACGATACGGGAGGGCTTACCAT
CTGGCCCCAGTGCTGCAATGATACCGCGAGACCCACGCTCACCGGCTCCAGATTTATCAGCAATAAACCA
GCCAGCCGGAAGGGCCGAGCGCAGAAGTGGTCCTGCAACTTTATCCGCCTCCATCCAGTCTATTAATTGT
TGCCGGGAAGCTAGAGTAAGTAGTTCGCCAGTTAATAGTTTGCGCAACGTTGTTGCCATTGCTACAGGCA
TCGTGGTGTCACGCTCGTCGTTTGGTATGGCTTCATTCAGCTCCGGTTCCCAACGATCAAGGCGAGTTAC
ATGATCCCCCATGTTGTGCAAAAAAGCGGTTAGCTCCTTCGGTCCTCCGATCGTTGTCAGAAGTAAGTTG
GCCGCAGTGTTATCACTCATGGTTATGGCAGCACTGCATAATTCTCTTACTGTCATGCCATCCGTAAGAT
GCTTTTCTGTGACTGGTGAGTACTCAACCAAGTCATTCTGAGAATAGTGTATGCGGCGACCGAGTTGCTC
TTGCCCGGCGTCAATACGGGATAATACCGCGCCACATAGCAGAACTTTAAAAGTGCTCATCATTGGAAAA
CGTTCTTCGGGGCGAAAACTCTCAAGGATCTTACCGCTGTTGAGATCCAGTTCGATGTAACCCACTCGTG
CACCCAACTGATCTTCAGCATCTTTTACTTTCACCAGCGTTTCTGGGTGAGCAAAAACAGGAAGGCAAAA
TGCCGCAAAAAAGGGAATAAGGGCGACACGGAAATGTTGAATACTCATACTCTTCCTTTTTCAATATTAT
TGAAGCATTTATCAGGGTTATTGTCTCATGAGCGGATACATATTTGAATGTATTTAGAAAAATAAACAAA
TAGGGGTTCCGCGCACATTTCCCCGAAAAGTGCCACCTGACGTCGACGGGTATACAGACATGATAAGATA
CATTGATGAGTTTGGACAAACCACAACTAGAATGCAGTGAAAAAAATGCTTTATTTGTGAAATTTGTGAT
GCTATTGCTTTATTTGTAACCATTATAAGCTGCAATAAACAAGTTGGGGTGGGCGAAGAACTCTCGGCAT
CTACTCTATTCCTTTGCCCTCGGACGAGTGCTGGGGCGTCGGTTTCCACTATCGGCGAGTACTTCTACAC
AGCCATCGGTCCAGACGGCCGCGCTTCTGCGGGCGATTTGTGTACGCCCGACAGTCCCGGCTCCGGATCG
GACGATTGCGTCGCATCGACCCTGCGCCCAAGCTGCATCATCGAAATTGCCGTCAACCAAGCTCTGATAG
AGTTGGTCAAGACCAATGCGGAGCATATACGCCCGGAGCCGCGGCGATCCTGCAAGCTCCGGATGCCTCC
GCTCGAAGTAGCGCGTCTGCTGCTCCATACAAGCCAACCACGGCCTCCAGAAGAAGATGTTGGCGACCTC
GTATTGGGAATCCCCGAACATCGCCTCGCTCCAGTCAATGACCGCTGTTATGCGGCCATTGTCCGTCAGG
ACATTGTTGGAGCCGAAATCCGCGTGCACGAGGTGCCGGACTTCGGGGCAGTCCTCGGCCCAAAGCATCA
GCTCATCGAGAGCCTGCGCGACGGACGCACTGACGGTGTCGTCCATCACAGTTTGCCAGTGATACACATG
GGGATCAGCAATCGCGCATATGAAATCACGCCATGTAGTGTATTGACCGATTCCTTGCGGTCCGAATGGG
CCGAACCCGCTCGTCTGGCTAAGATCGGCCGCAGCGATCGCATCCATGGCCTCCGCGACCGGCTGCAGAA
CAGCGGGCAGTTCGGTTTCAGGCAGGTCTTGCAACGTGACACCCTGTGCACGGCGGGAGATGCAATAGGT
CAGGCTCTCGCTGAATTCCCCAATGTCAAGCACTTCCGGAATCGGGAGCGCGGCCGATGCAAAGTGCCGA
TAAACATAACGATCTTTGTAGAAACCATCGGCGCAGCTATTTACCCGCAGGACATATCCACG
